Addgene plasmid #23479: pDONR223-NPR2
Depositing lab: William Hahn & David Root. Depositing organization: Dana-Farber Cancer Institute. Publication: COT drives resistance to RAF inhibition through MAP kinase pathway reactivation. Johannessen CM, Boehm JS, Kim SY, Thomas SR, Wardwell L, Johnson LA, Emery CM, Stransky N, Cogdill AP, Barretina J, Caponigro G, Hieronymus H, Murray RR, Salehi-Ashtiani K, Hill DE, Vidal M, Zhao JJ, Yang X, Alkan O, Kim S, Harris JL, Wilson CJ, Myer VE, Finan PM, Root DE, Roberts TM, Golub T, Flaherty KT, Dummer R, Weber BL, Sellers WR, Schlegel R, Wargo JA, Hahn WC, Garraway LA. Nature. 2010 Dec 16;468(7326):968-72. doi: 10.1038/nature09627 PubMed 21107320.
Backbone
  Vector backbone: pDONR223
  Backbone manufacturer: Invitrogen
  Backbone size w/o insert (bp): 5005
  Vector type: Gateway Donor vector
Growth in bacteria
  Bacterial resistance: Spectinomycin, 50 μg/mL
  Growth temperature: 37°C
  Growth strain: DH5alpha
  Copy number: High Copy
Gene/Insert
  Gene/Insert name: NPR2 (alt name: natriuretic peptide receptor B/guanylate cyclase B (atrionatriuretic peptide receptor B))
  Species: H. sapiens (human)
  Insert size (bp): 3012
  Mutation: isoform missing aa905-962
  Entrez Gene: NPR2 (a.k.a. AMD1, AMDM, ANPRB, ANPb, ECDM, GC-B, GCB, GUC2B, GUCY2B, NPRB, NPRBi, SNSK)
  Cloning method: Gateway Cloning
  Sequencing primers: 5′ M13pUC-fwd; 3′ M13rev
Terms and licenses: Academic/Nonprofit Terms; Industry Terms: Not Available to Industry
Depositor comments: Please see Addgene's M13rev sequence for exact isoform information. The ORF has no Stop codon. This design enables easy recombination into a destination vector to add an epitope tag of choice and Stop codon to the ORF. Do NOT use this plasmid directly for transfections. A set of 4 custom lentiviral vectors is available ( pLX301 (http://www.addgene.org/25895/) , pLX302 (http://www.addgene.org/25896/) , pLX303 (http://www.addgene.org/25897/) , pLX304 (http://www.addgene.org/25890/) ) to be used to express these ORFs in mammalian cells. These plasmids are not included in the kit and must be ordered separately.
How to cite: pDONR223-NPR2 was a gift from William Hahn & David Root (Addgene plasmid # 23479 ; http://n2t.net/addgene:23479 ; RRID:Addgene_23479)
