[The description below was written by a language model from this plasmid's Addgene catalogue record and pLannotate feature annotations shown in this document.]
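Description:
pDONR223-NPR2 is a Gateway entry-type clone built in the pDONR223 donor backbone, carrying a human NPR2 open reading frame (natriuretic peptide receptor B/guanylate cyclase B, the receptor for C-type natriuretic peptide). It is a bacterial propagation and cloning plasmid rather than an expression vector. It replicates in E. coli from a high-copy ColE1/pUC-type origin and is selected with spectinomycin through the aadA (SmR) aminoglycoside adenylyltransferase gene. That gene sits downstream of a fragment of the class 1 integron Pc promoter and a remnant of a gentamicin resistance gene. The sequenced record is 5,730 nt. Its other annotations are backbone remnants and insulating elements: short lacZα and lacI fragments, the rrnB T1 and T2 transcription terminators, and a T7 promoter next to the cloning site.

The catalogue lists the insert as about 3 kb and describes it as an isoform lacking amino acids 905–962. The feature table correspondingly annotates it as an NPR2 fragment, flanked on both sides by attL recombination sites. The annotation tool labels both sites as attL3, so the record does not clearly resolve their exact identities. The ORF has no stop codon, so an LR Clonase reaction can move it into a destination vector that supplies a C-terminal epitope tag and a stop codon. No mammalian promoter is annotated, and the depositors state that the plasmid should not be transfected directly. They point instead to a set of compatible lentiviral destination vectors for expression in mammalian cells. The clone belongs to a kit-style ORF collection and is associated with a study of resistance to RAF inhibition through MAP kinase pathway reactivation.
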