Features (pLannotate 1.2.2; 12 found; start..end, strand, type, name):
     33..69      -  CDS            lacZα (fragment): LacZα fragment of β-galactosidase; lacZ fragment
     86..181     +  protein_bind   attL3: mutant version of attL; recombination site for the Gateway® LR reaction LR Clonase™
    187..3123    +  CDS            NPR2 (fragment): ANPRB_HUMAN - Also known as ANPRB. Experimental evidence at protein level: Swiss-Prot protein existence level 1. Receptor for the C-type natriuretic peptide NPPC/CNP hormone. Has guanylate cyclase activity upon binding of its ligand. May play a role in the regulation of skeletal growth. From Homo sapiens (Human).
   3128..3223    -  protein_bind   attL3: mutant version of attL; recombination site for the Gateway® LR reaction LR Clonase™
   3242..3260    -  promoter       T7 promoter: promoter for bacteriophage T7 RNA polymerase
   3450..3473    +  promoter       Pc promoter (fragment): intI1 (promoter lies within the coding sequence); class 1 integron promoter
   3649..3705    +  CDS            GmR (fragment): gentamycin acetyltransferase; aacC1; confers resistance to gentamycin
   3712..4503    +  CDS            SmR: aminoglycoside adenylyltransferase (Murphy, 1985); aadA; confers resistance to spectinomycin and streptomycin
   4596..5184    +  rep_origin     ori: high-copy-number ColE1/pMB1/pBR322/pUC origin of replication
   5367..5459    +  CDS            lacI (fragment): lac repressor; lacI; The lac repressor binds to the lac operator to inhibit transcription in E. coli. This inhibition can be relieved by adding lactose or isopropyl-β-D-thiogalactopyranoside (IPTG).
   5514..5541    -  terminator     rrnB T2 terminator: transcription terminator T2 from the E. coli rrnB gene
   5673..5716    +  terminator     rrnB T1 terminator: Escherichia coli rrnB; transcription terminator T1 from the E. coli rrnB gene
>Addgene plasmid #23479 | pDONR223-NPR2 | addgene full sequence | sequence record 402568 | Addgene NGS Result
TTCCCTACTCTCGCGTTAACGCTAGCATGGATGTTTTCCCAGTCACGACGTTGTAAAACGACGGCCAGTC
TTAAGCTCGGGCCCCAAATAATGATTTTATTTTGACTGATAGTGACCTGTTCGTTGCAACAAATTGATGA
GCAATGCTTTTTTATAATGCCAACTTTGTACAAAAAAGTTGGCACCATGGCGCTGCCATCACTTCTGCTG
TTGGTGGCAGCCCTGGCAGGTGGGGTGCGTCCTCCCGGGGCGCGGAACCTGACGCTGGCGGTGGTGCTGC
CAGAACACAACCTGAGCTATGCCTGGGCCTGGCCACGGGTGGGACCCGCTGTGGCACTAGCTGTGGAGGC
TCTGGGCCGGGCACTGCCCGTGGACCTGCGGTTTGTCAGCTCCGAACTGGAAGGCGCCTGCTCTGAGTAC
CTGGCACCGCTGAGCGCTGTGGACCTCAAGCTGTACCATGACCCCGACCTGCTGTTAGGTCCCGGTTGCG
TGTACCCTGCTGCCTCTGTGGCCCGCTTTGCCTCCCACTGGCGCCTTCCCCTGCTGACTGCGGGTGCTGT
GGCCTCTGGTTTTTCGGCTAAGAATGACCATTATCGTACCCTGGTTCGCACTGGCCCCTCTGCTCCCAAG
CTGGGTGAGTTTGTGGTGACACTACACGGGCACTTCAATTGGACTGCCCGTGCTGCCTTGCTGTACCTGG
ATGCTCGCACAGATGACCGGCCTCACTACTTCACCATCGAGGGCGTCTTTGAGGCCCTGCAGGGCAGCAA
CCTCAGTGTGCAGCACCAGGTGTATGCCCGAGAGCCAGGGGGCCCCGAGCAGGCCACCCACTTCATCCGG
GCCAACGGGCGCATTGTGTATATCTGCGGCCCTCTGGAGATGCTGCATGAGATCCTGCTTCAGGCCCAGA
GGGAGAATCTGACCAATGGGGATTATGTCTTCTTTTACCTGGATGTCTTTGGGGAGAGTCTCCGTGCAGG
CCCCACACGTGCTACAGGCCGGCCCTGGCAGGACAATCGCACCCGGGAACAGGCCCAGGCCCTCAGAGAG
GCCTTTCAGACTGTATTGGTGATCACGTACCGAGAACCCCCAAATCCTGAGTATCAGGAATTCCAGAATC
GTCTGCTGATAAGAGCCCGGGAAGACTTTGGTGTGGAGCTGGGCCCTTCCCTGATGAACCTCATCGCTGG
CTGCTTCTATGATGGGATCCTGCTATATGCTGAAGTCCTGAATGAGACAATACAGGAAGGAGGCACCCGG
GAGGATGGACTTCGAATTGTGGAAAAGATGCAGGGACGAAGATATCACGGTGTAACTGGGCTGGTTGTCA
TGGACAAGAACAATGACCGAGAGACTGACTTTGTCCTCTGGGCCATGGGAGACCTGGATTCTGGGGACTT
TCAGCCTGCAGCCCACTACTCGGGAGCTGAGAAGCAGATTTGGTGGACGGGACGGCCTATTCCCTGGGTG
AAGGGGGCTCCTCCCTCGGACAATCCCCCCTGTGCCTTTGACTTGGACGACCCATCCTGTGATAAAACTC
CACTTTCAACCCTGGCAATTGTGGCTCTGGGCACAGGAATCACCTTCATCATGTTTGGTGTTTCCAGCTT
CCTAATTTTCCGAAAGCTGATGCTGGAGAAGGAGCTGGCTAGCATGTTGTGGCGTATTCGCTGGGAAGAA
CTGCAGTTTGGCAACTCAGAGCGTTATCACAAAGGTGCAGGCAGTCGCCTCACACTGTCGCTGCGGGGAT
CCAGTTACGGCTCGCTCATGACAGCCCATGGGAAATACCAGATCTTTGCCAACACCGGTCACTTCAAGGG
AAATGTTGTCGCCATCAAACATGTGAATAAGAAGCGCATTGAGCTGACCCGGCAGGTTCTGTTTGAACTC
AAACATATGAGAGATGTTCAGTTCAACCATCTCACTCGCTTCATTGGCGCCTGCATAGACCCTCCCAACA
TTTGCATTGTCACTGAATACTGTCCTCGTGGGAGTTTACAGGGCATGGCCTTTCTCCACAACAGCATTAT
TTCATCGCATGGGAGTCTCAAGTCCTCCAACTGTGTGGTGGATAGTCGTTTTGTGCTCAAAATCACAGAC
TATGGCCTGGCCAGCTTCCGATCAACTGCTGAACCTGATGACAGCCATGCCCTCTATGCCAAGAAGCTGT
GGACTGCCCCAGAACTGCTCAGTGGGAACCCCTTGCCAACCACAGGCATGCAGAAGGCTGACGTCTATAG
CTTTGGGATCATCCTGCAGGAGATAGCACTTCGCAGTGGTCCTTTCTACTTGGAGGGCCTGGACCTCAGC
CCCAAAGAGATTGTCCAGAAGGTACGAAATGGTCAGCGGCCATATTTCCGGCCAAGCATTGACCGGACCC
AACTGAATGAAGAGCTAGTTTTGCTGATGGAGCGATGTTGGGCTCAGGACCCAGCTGAGCGGCCAGACTT
TGGACAGATTAAGGGCTTCATTCGGCGCTTTAACAAGGAGGGTGGCACCAGCATATTGGACAACCTCCTG
CTGCGCATGGAACAGTATGCCAATAACTTGGAGAAGCTGGTGGAGGAACGCACACAGGCCTATCTGGAGG
AAAAACGCAAGGCTGAAGCTCTGCTCTACCAAATCCTACCCCATTCAGTGGCAGAGCAGTTAAAACGGGG
AGAGACTGTACAGGCTGAGGCCTTTGACAGTGTTACCATCTACTTCAGTGACATTGTTGGCTTCACAGCA
TTGTCAGCAGAGAGCACCCCCATGCAGGTAGTGACACTTCTTAATGACCTGTATACCTGCTTTGATGCCA
TAATTGACAACTTTGATGTCTACAAGTCTCCACCTTTCCCAGACTCTCCCAACCTGTTTCTTCTCAAAGG
GCCAGTCTGTGCTGGGGTTGTTGGCCTGAAGATGCCCCGTTATTGTCTTTTTGGAGACACAGTGAACACT
GCTTCTCGAATGGAGTCTAATGGTCAAGCGCTGAAGATCCATGTCTCCTCTACCACCAAGGATGCCCTAG
ATGAGCTAGGATGCTTCCAGCTAGAGCTTCGGGGGGATGTGGAAATGAAGGGAAAAGGAAAGATGCGAAC
ATACTGGCTCTTAGGAGAGCGGAAAGGACCTCCTGGACTCCTGTTGCCAACTTTCTTGTACAAAGTTGGC
ATTATAAGAAAGCATTGCTTATCAATTTGTTGCAACGAACAGGTCACTATCAGTCAAAATAAAATCATTA
TTTGCCATCCAGCTGATATCCCCTATAGTGAGTCGTATTACATGGTCATAGCTGTTTCCTGGCAGCTCTG
GCCCGTGTCTCAAAATCTCTGATGTTACATTGCACAAGATAAAAATATATCATCATGCCTCCTCTAGACC
AGCCAGGACAGAAATGCCTCGACTTCGCTGCTACCCAAGGTTGCCGGGTGACGCACACCGTGGAAACGGA
TGAAGGCACGAACCCAGTGGACATAAGCCTGTTCGGTTCGTAAGCTGTAATGCAAGTAGCGTATGCGCTC
ACGCAACTGGTCCAGAACCTTGACCGAACGCAGCGGTGGTAACGGCGCAGTGGCGGTTTTCATGGCTTGT
TATGACTGTTTTTTTGGGGTACAGTCTATGCCTCGGGCATCCAAGCAGCAAGCGCGTTACGCCGTGGGTC
GATGTTTGATGTTATGGAGCAGCAACGATGTTACGCAGCAGGGCAGTCGCCCTAAAACAAAGTTAAACAT
TATGAGGGAAGCGGTGATCGCCGAAGTATCGACTCAACTATCAGAGGTAGTTGGCGTCATCGAGCGCCAT
CTCGAACCGACGTTGCTGGCCGTACATTTGTACGGCTCCGCAGTGGATGGCGGCCTGAAGCCACACAGTG
ATATTGATTTGCTGGTTACGGTGACCGTAAGGCTTGATGAAACAACGCGGCGAGCTTTGATCAACGACCT
TTTGGAAACTTCGGCTTCCCCTGGAGAGAGCGAGATTCTCCGCGCTGTAGAAGTCACCATTGTTGTGCAC
GACGACATCATTCCGTGGCGTTATCCAGCTAAGCGCGAACTGCAATTTGGAGAATGGCAGCGCAATGACA
TTCTTGCAGGTATCTTCGAGCCAGCCACGATCGACATTGATCTGGCTATCTTGCTGACAAAAGCAAGAGA
ACATAGCGTTGCCTTGGTAGGTCCAGCGGCGGAGGAACTCTTTGATCCGGTTCCTGAACAGGATCTATTT
GAGGCGCTAAATGAAACCTTAACGCTATGGAACTCGCCGCCCGACTGGGCTGGCGATGAGCGAAATGTAG
TGCTTACGTTGTCCCGCATTTGGTACAGCGCAGTAACCGGCAAAATCGCGCCGAAGGATGTCGCTGCCGA
CTGGGCAATGGAGCGCCTGCCGGCCCAGTATCAGCCCGTCATACTTGAAGCTAGACAGGCTTATCTTGGA
CAAGAAGAAGATCGCTTGGCCTCGCGCGCAGATCAGTTGGAAGAATTTGTCCACTACGTGAAAGGCGAGA
TCACCAAGGTAGTCGGCAAATAACCCTCGAGCCACCCATGACCAAAATCCCTTAACGTGAGTTACGCGTC
GTTCCACTGAGCGTCAGACCCCGTAGAAAAGATCAAAGGATCTTCTTGAGATCCTTTTTTTCTGCGCGTA
ATCTGCTGCTTGCAAACAAAAAAACCACCGCTACCAGCGGTGGTTTGTTTGCCGGATCAAGAGCTACCAA
CTCTTTTTCCGAAGGTAACTGGCTTCAGCAGAGCGCAGATACCAAATACTGTTCTTCTAGTGTAGCCGTA
GTTAGGCCACCACTTCAAGAACTCTGTAGCACCGCCTACATACCTCGCTCTGCTAATCCTGTTACCAGTG
GCTGCTGCCAGTGGCGATAAGTCGTGTCTTACCGGGTTGGACTCAAGACGATAGTTACCGGATAAGGCGC
AGCGGTCGGGCTGAACGGGGGGTTCGTGCACACAGCCCAGCTTGGAGCGAACGACCTACACCGAACTGAG
ATACCTACAGCGTGAGCTATGAGAAAGCGCCACGCTTCCCGAAGGGAGAAAGGCGGACAGGTATCCGGTA
AGCGGCAGGGTCGGAACAGGAGAGCGCACGAGGGAGCTTCCAGGGGGAAACGCCTGGTATCTTTATAGTC
CTGTCGGGTTTCGCCACCTCTGACTTGAGCGTCGATTTTTGTGATGCTCGTCAGGGGGGCGGAGCCTATG
GAAAAACGCCAGCAACGCGGCCTTTTTACGGTTCCTGGCCTTTTGCTGGCCTTTTGCTCACATGTTCTTT
CCTGCGTTATCCCCTGATTCTGTGGATAACCGTATTACCGCCTTTGAGTGAGCTGATACCGCTCGCCGCA
GCCGAACGACCGAGCGCAGCGAGTCAGTGAGCGAGGAAGCGGAAGAGCGCCCAATACGCAAACCGCCTCT
CCCCGCGCGTTGGCCGATTCATTAATGCAGCTGGCACGACAGGTTTCCCGACTGGAAAGCGGGCAGTGAG
CGCAACGCAATTAATACGCGTACCGCTAGCCAGGAAGAGTTTGTAGAAACGCAAAAAGGCCATCCGTCAG
GATGGCCTTCTGCTTAGTTTGATGCCTGGCAGTTTATGGCGGGCGTCCTGCCCGCCACCCTCCGGGCCGT
TGCTTCACAACGTTCAAATCCGCTCCCGGCGGATTTGTCCTACTCAGGAGAGCGTTCACCGACAAACAAC
AGATAAAACGAAAGGCCCAGTCTTCCGACTGAGCCTTTCGTTTTATTTGATGCCTGGCAG
