>Addgene plasmid #23479 | pDONR223-NPR2 | depositor partial sequence | sequence record 11107 | Author sequence, M13pUC-fwd
GATGATTTTATTTTGACTGATAGTGACCTGTTCGTTGCAACAAATTGATGAGCAATGCTTTTTTATAATG
CCAACTTTGTACAAAAAAGTTGGCACCATGGCGCTGCCATCACTTCTGCTGTTGGTGGCAGCCCTGGCAG
GTGGGGTGCGTCCTCCCGGGGCGCGGAACCTGACGCTGGCGGTGGTGCTGCCAGAACACAACCTGAGCTA
TGCCTGGGCCTGGCCACGGGTGGGACCCGCTGTGGCACTAGCTGTGGAGGCTCTGGGCCGGGCACTGCCC
GTGGACCTGCGGTTTGTCAGCTCCGAACTGGAAGGCGCCTGCTCTGAGTACCTGGCACCGCTGAGCGCTG
TGGACCTCAAGCTGTACCATGACCCCGACCTGCTGTTAGGTCCCGGTTGCGTGTACCCTGCTGCCTCTGT
GGCCCGCTTTGCCTCCCACTGGCGCCTTCCCCTGCTGACTGCGGGTGCTGTGGCCTCTGGTTTTTCGGCT
AAGAATGACCATTATCGTACCCTGGTTCGCACTGGCCCCTCTGCTCCCAAGCTGGGTGAGTTTGTGGTGA
CACTACACGGGCACTTCAATTGGACTGCCCGTGCTGCCTTGCTGTACCTGGATGCTCGCACAGATGACCG
GCCTCACTACTTCACCATCGAGGGCGTCTTTGAGGCCCTGCAGGGCAGCAACCTCAGTGTGCAGCACCAG
TGTATGCCCGAGAGCCAGGGGCCCCGAGCAGGCCACCCACTTCATCCGGGCCAACGGGCGCATTGTGTAT
ATCTGCGGCCCTCTGGAGATGCTGCATGAGATCCTGCTTCAGCCCAGAGGGAGAATCTGACCAATGGGGA
TTATGTTCTTCTTTTACCTGGATGTCTTTGGGGAGAGTCTCCGTGCAGGCCCCACCACGTGCTAACAGGC
CGGCCC
