>Addgene plasmid #23479 | pDONR223-NPR2 | addgene partial sequence | sequence record 29331 | 23479 with M13pUC-fwd
AGCTCGGGCCCAATAATGATTTTATTTTGACTGATAGTGACCTGTTCGTTGCAACAAATTGATGAGCAAT
GCTTTTTTATAATGCCAACTTTGTACAAAAAAGTTGGCACCATGGCGCTGCCATCACTTCTGCTGTTGGT
GGCAGCCCTGGCAGGTGGGGTGCGTCCTCCCGGGGCGCGGAACCTGACGCTGGCGGTGGTGCTGCCAGAA
CACAACCTGAGCTATGCCTGGGCCTGGCCACGGGTGGGACCCGCTGTGGCACTAGCTGTGGAGGCTCTGG
GCCGGGCACTGCCCGTGGACCTGCGGTTTGTCAGCTCCGAACTGGAAGGCGCCTGCTCTGAGTACCTGGC
ACCGCTGAGCGCTGTGGACCTCAAGCTGTACCATGACCCCGACCTGCTGTTAGGTCCCGGTTGCGTGTAC
CCTGCTGCCTCTGTGGCCCGCTTTGCCTCCCACTGGCGCCTTCCCCTGCTGACTGCGGGTGCTGTGGCCT
CTGGTTTTTCGGCTAAGAATGACCATTATCGTACCCTGGTTCGCACTGGCCCCTCTGCTCCCAAGCTGGG
TGAGTTTGTGGTGACACTACACGGGCACTTCAATTGGACTGCCCGTGCTGCCTTGCTGTACCTGGATGCT
CGCACAGATGACCGGCCTCACTACTTCACCATCGAGGGCGTCTTTGAGGCCCTGCAGGGCAGCAACCTCA
