>Addgene plasmid #23479 | pDONR223-NPR2 | depositor partial sequence | sequence record 46878 | Author sequence, M13-rev
AAATCAAGCTGGGATGGCAATAATGATTTTATTTTGACTGATAGTGACCTGTTCGTTGCAACAAATTGAT
AAGCAATGCTTTCTTATAATGCCAACTTTGTACAAGAAAGTTGGCAACAGGAGTCCAGGAGGTCCTTTCC
GCTCTCCTAAGAGCCAGTATGTTCGCATCTTTCCTTTTCCCTTCATTTCCACATCCCCCCGAAGCTCTAG
CTGGAAGCATCCTAGCTCATCTAGGGCATCCTTGGTGGTAGAGGAGACATGGATCTTCAGCGCTTGACCA
TTAGACTCCATTCGAGAAGCAGTGTTCACTGTGTCTCCAAAAAGACAATAACGGGGCATCTTCAGGCCAA
CAACCCCAGCACAGACTGGCCCTTTGAGAAGAAACAGGTTGGGAGAGTCTGGGAAAGGTGGAGACTTGTA
GACATCAAAGTTGTCAATTATGGCATCAAAGGAGGTATACAGGTCATTAAGAAGTGTCAGTACCTGCATG
GGGGTGCTCTCTGCTGACGATGCTGTGAAGCCAGACAATGTCACTGAAGTAGATGGTAACAGTGTCAAAG
GCCTCAGCCTGTACAGTCTCTCCCCGTGTTAACTGCTCTGCCACTGAATGGGGTAGGAGTTGGTAGAGGA
GAGCTTCAGCCTTGCGTGTTTCCTCCAGATAGGCCTGTGTGCGTACCTCCACCATCTTCTCCGAGTTATT
GGGATACTGTTCCATGCGCAGCAGGAGGTTGTCCACTATGCGGGTGCCAACCTGCTAGTTCAGACGCCGA
ATGAAGCGCTTAATCTGTCCAAAGTCTGGTCGCTCATCTGCGGTCTGAGTCTAACATCGACTCGATCACA
GAACATGCTCTTCCATGAGGTTGGGTCCGGTCGATGCTTGCCCCGGAAATAGGGACCGCTGACCATTTGC
GTACCTTCTGGAACATC
