>Addgene plasmid #23479 | pDONR223-NPR2 | addgene partial sequence | sequence record 54277 | M13-rev 5'-CAGGAAACAGCTATGACC-3'
TCAGCTGGATGGCAATAATGATTTTATTTTGACTGATAGTGACCTGTTCGTTGCAACAAATTGATAAGCA
ATGCTTTCTTATAATGCCAACTTTGTACAAGAAAGTTGGCAACAGGAGTCCAGGAGGTCCTTTCCGCTCT
CCTAAGAGCCAGTATGTTCGCATCTTTCCTTTTCCCTTCATTTCCACATCCCCCCGAAGCTCTAGCTGGA
AGCATCCTAGCTCATCTAGGGCATCCTTGGTGGTAGAGGAGACATGGATCTTCAGCGCTTGACCATTAGA
CTCCATTCGAGAAGCAGTGTTCACTGTGTCTCCAAAAAGACAATAACGGGGCATCTTCAGGCCAACAACC
CCAGCACAGACTGGCCCTTTGAGAAGAAACAGGTTGGGAGAGTCTGGGAAAGGTGGAGACTTGTAGACAT
CAAAGTTGTCAATTATGGCATCAAAGCAGGTATACAGGTCATTAAGAAGTGTCACTACCTGCATGGGGGT
GCTCTCTGCTGACAATGCTGTGAAGCCAACAATGTCACTGAAGTAGATGGTAACACTGTCAAAGGCCTCA
GCCTGTACAGTCTCTCCCCGTTTTAACTGCTCTGCCACTGAATGGGGTAGGATTTGGTAGAGCAGAGCTT
CAGCCTTGCGTTTTTCCTCCAGATAGGCCTGTGTGCGTTCCTCCACCAGCTTCTCCAAGTTATTGGCATA
CTGTTCCATGCGCAGCAGGAGGTTGTCCAATATGCTGGTGCCACCCTCCTTGTTAAAGCGCCGAATGAAG
CCCTTAATCTGTCCAAAGTCTGGCCGCTCAGCTGGGTCCTGAGCCCAACATCGCTCCATCAGCAAAACTA
GCTCTTCATTCAGTTGGGTCCGGTCAATGCTTGGCCGGAAATATGGCCG
